Addgene plasmid #98195: UKNP1.20.1
Purpose: Expression of HCV E1E2 genes cloned from patient serum. United Kingdom Nottingham Panel x.xx.xx (genotype.patient number.clone number)
Depositing lab: Jonathan Ball. Depositing organization: University of Nottingham. Publication: A Diverse Panel of Hepatitis C Virus Glycoproteins for Use in Vaccine Research Reveals Extremes of Monoclonal Antibody Neutralization Resistance. Urbanowicz RA, McClure CP, Brown RJ, Tsoleridis T, Persson MA, Krey T, Irving WL, Ball JK, Tarr AW. J Virol. 2015 Dec 23;90(7):3288-301. doi: 10.1128/JVI.02700-15. PubMed 26699643.
Backbone
  Vector backbone: pcDNA3.1_V5-His_Topo
  Backbone manufacturer: Invitrogen
  Vector type: Mammalian Expression
Growth in bacteria
  Bacterial resistance: Ampicillin, 100 μg/mL
  Growth temperature: 37°C
  Growth strain: DH5alpha
  Copy number: High Copy
Gene/Insert
  Gene/Insert name: HCV E1E2 (alt name: UKNP1.20.1)
  Species: Hepatitis C virus
  Insert size (bp): 1734
  GenBank ID: KU285200.1
  Cloning method: TOPO Cloning
  Sequencing primers: 5′ T7F; 3′ bGHR
Terms and licenses: Academic/Nonprofit Terms; Industry Terms: Not Available to Industry
How to cite: UKNP1.20.1 was a gift from Jonathan Ball (Addgene plasmid # 98195 ; http://n2t.net/addgene:98195 ; RRID:Addgene_98195)
