[The description below was written by a language model from this plasmid's Addgene catalogue record and pLannotate feature annotations shown in this document.]
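Description:
UKNP1.20.1 is a mammalian expression plasmid built on the Invitrogen pcDNA3.1 V5-His TOPO backbone, carrying hepatitis C virus E1E2 envelope glycoprotein genes amplified from patient serum and inserted by TOPO cloning. The name follows the United Kingdom Nottingham Panel convention of genotype, patient number and clone number, so this is clone 1 from patient 20, genotype 1. The plasmid is about 7.26 kb. It is maintained in E. coli at high copy through a ColE1/pUC-type origin with ampicillin selection from the bla gene, and it also carries an f1 origin. For selection in mammalian cells, an SV40 early promoter drives a neomycin phosphotransferase gene terminated by an SV40 polyadenylation signal.

The roughly 1.7 kb insert sits downstream of the CMV immediate early enhancer and promoter and upstream of the bovine growth hormone polyadenylation signal, with a T7 promoter between the CMV promoter and the insert. The automated annotation matches the insert to a fragment of the HCV polyprotein. The NS2 protease text attached to that hit describes the whole reference polyprotein entry rather than this fragment, which the catalogue identifies as E1E2. A V5 epitope tag from the backbone lies downstream of the insert, but the record does not state whether it is read in frame with E1E2. Short hits such as an HIV-1 LTR fragment, a ble fragment and lac elements are probably backbone remnants or annotation artefacts. The depositor and sequencing-derived records differ by a single nucleotide in length and share the same feature layout.

The construct belongs to a diverse panel of patient-derived HCV glycoproteins assembled for vaccine research, in particular for comparing how sensitive or resistant different isolates are to neutralization by monoclonal antibodies.
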