Features (pLannotate 1.2.2; 21 found; start..end, strand, type, name):
     36..80      -  misc_feature   bom (fragment): basis of mobility region from pBR322
    235..614     +  enhancer       CMV enhancer: human cytomegalovirus immediate early enhancer
    615..818     +  promoter       CMV promoter: human cytomegalovirus (CMV) immediate early promoter
    814..847     +  LTR            5' LTR (truncated) (fragment): truncated 5' long terminal repeat (LTR) from HIV-1
    863..881     +  promoter       T7 promoter: promoter for bacteriophage T7 RNA polymerase
    942..2669    +  CDS            POLG_HCVGL (fragment): Experimental evidence at protein level: Swiss-Prot protein existence level 1. [Protease NS2]: Cysteine protease required for the proteolytic auto-cleavage between the non-structural proteins NS2 and NS3 (By similarity). The N-terminus of NS3 is required for the function of NS2 protease (active region NS2-3) (By similarity). Promotes the initiation of viral particle assembly by mediating the interaction between structural and non-structural proteins (By similarity). From Hepatitis C virus (isolate Glasgow) (HCV).
   2757..2798    +  CDS            V5 tag: epitope tag from simian virus 5
   2854..3078    +  polyA_signal   bGH poly(A) signal: bovine growth hormone polyadenylation signal
   3082..3103    +  promoter       SV40 promoter (fragment): SV40 enhancer and early promoter
   3124..3552    +  rep_origin     f1 ori (sequence partly withheld): f1 bacteriophage origin of replication; arrow indicates direction of (+) strand synthesis
   3566..3896    +  promoter       SV40 promoter: SV40 enhancer and early promoter
   3963..4754    +  CDS            neo: KKA2_KLEPN - Also known as kan, nptII. Experimental evidence at protein level: Swiss-Prot protein existence level 1. Resistance to kanamycin, neomycin, paromomycin, ribostamycin, butirosin and gentamicin B. From Klebsiella pneumoniae.
   4780..4938    +  CDS            ble (fragment): BLE_KLEPN - Experimental evidence at protein level: Swiss-Prot protein existence level 1. Binding protein with a strong affinity to the bleomycin family of antibiotics. Binds to CL990; an antimitotic-antibiotic compound. From Klebsiella pneumoniae.
   4933..5054    +  polyA_signal   SV40 poly(A) signal: SV40 polyadenylation signal
   5127..5143    -  protein_bind   lac operator: The lac repressor binds to the lac operator to inhibit transcription in E. coli. This inhibition can be relieved by adding lactose or isopropyl-β-D-thiogalactopyranoside (IPTG). lac repressor encoded by lacI
   5151..5181    -  promoter       lac promoter: promoter for the E. coli lac operon
   5196..5217    -  protein_bind   CAP binding site: CAP binding activates transcription in the presence of cAMP. E. coli catabolite activator protein
   5230..5322    -  CDS            lacI (fragment): lac repressor; lacI; The lac repressor binds to the lac operator to inhibit transcription in E. coli. This inhibition can be relieved by adding lactose or isopropyl-β-D-thiogalactopyranoside (IPTG).
   5505..6093    -  rep_origin     ori: high-copy-number ColE1/pMB1/pBR322/pUC origin of replication
   6264..7124    -  CDS            AmpR: β-lactamase; bla; confers resistance to ampicillin, carbenicillin, and related antibiotics
   7125..7229    -  promoter       AmpR promoter: bla
>Addgene plasmid #98195 | UKNP1.20.1 | depositor full sequence | sequence record 180006 | UKNP1.20.1 sequence 7260 bps
GACGGATCGGGAGATCTCCCGATCCCCTATGGTCGACTCTCAGTACAATCTGCTCTGATGCCGCATAGTT
AAGCCAGTATCTGCTCCCTGCTTGTGTGTTGGAGGTCGCTGAGTAGTGCGCGAGCAAAATTTAAGCTACA
ACAAGGCAAGGCTTGACCGACAATTGCATGAAGAATCTGCTTAGGGTTAGGCGTTTTGCGCTGCTTCGCG
ATGTACGGGCCAGATATACGCGTTGACATTGATTATTGACTAGTTATTAATAGTAATCAATTACGGGGTC
ATTAGTTCATAGCCCATATATGGAGTTCCGCGTTACATAACTTACGGTAAATGGCCCGCCTGGCTGACCG
CCCAACGACCCCCGCCCATTGACGTCAATAATGACGTATGTTCCCATAGTAACGCCAATAGGGACTTTCC
ATTGACGTCAATGGGTGGACTATTTACGGTAAACTGCCCACTTGGCAGTACATCAAGTGTATCATATGCC
AAGTACGCCCCCTATTGACGTCAATGACGGTAAATGGCCCGCCTGGCATTATGCCCAGTACATGACCTTA
TGGGACTTTCCTACTTGGCAGTACATCTACGTATTAGTCATCGCTATTACCATGGTGATGCGGTTTTGGC
AGTACATCAATGGGCGTGGATAGCGGTTTGACTCACGGGGATTTCCAAGTCTCCACCCCATTGACGTCAA
TGGGAGTTTGTTTTGGCACCAAAATCAACGGGACTTTCCAAAATGTCGTAACAACTCCGCCCCATTGACG
CAAATGGGCGGTAGGCGTGTACGGTGGGAGGTCTATATAAGCAGAGCTCTCTGGCTAACTAGAGAACCCA
CTGCTTACTGGCTTATCGAAATTAATACGACTCACTATAGGGAGACCCAAGCTGGCTAGTTAAGCTTGGT
ACCGAGCTCGGATCCAGTACCCTTCACCATGGGTTGCTCTTTCTCTATCTTCCTCTTGGCCTTGCTGTCC
TGCCTGACCATCCCAGCTTCCGCTTATGAAGTGCGCAACGCGTCCGGGGTGTACCATGTCACGAACGACT
GCTCCAACTCAAGTATTGTGTATGAGGCAGCGGACATGATCATGCACATCCCTGGGTGCGTGCCTTGCGT
TCGGGAGAGCAACCTCTCCCGCTGCTGGGTAGCGCTCACTCCCACGCTCGCGGCCAGGAATGCCACCGTC
CCTACTACGGCGATACGACGTCATGTCGATTTGCTTGTTGGGGCGGCCGCTTTCTGCTCTGCCATGTACG
TGGGGGATCTCTGCGGATCTGTTCTCCTTGTTTCCCAGCTGTTCACCTTCTCGCCTCGTCGGCATGAGAC
GGTGCAGGACTGCAATTGTTCGATCTATCCCGGTTACGTGTCAGGTCACCGCATGGCTTGGGATATGATG
ATGAACTGGTCACCTACAACAGCTTTAGTGGTGTCGCAGTTACTCCGGATCCCACAAGCTGTCGTGGACA
TGGTGGCGGGAGCCCACTGGGGAGTCCTAGCGGGCCTTGCCTACTATTCCATGGTGGGGAACTGGGCTAA
GGTTTTGATTGTGATGCTGCTCTTTGCCGGCGTTGACGGGAAAACCACTGTGGTGGGGGGGACGCAAAGC
CGCGCCCTCCAAGGCTTTACGAGCCTTTTCAGCCCGGGGTCGCGTCAGAATATCCAGCTTATAAACACCA
ATGGCAGTTGGCACATCAACAGGACTGCTCTGAACTGTAATGACTCCCTCAACACCGGGTTCATTGCCGC
GCTGTTCTACACACACAAATTCAACTCATCCGGATGCCCAGAGCGCATGGCCAGCTGCCGCTCCATCGAC
AAGTTTGATCAAGGGTGGGGTCCCATCACTTATGCTACGTCCCGTAGTTTGGACCAGAGGCCCTATTGCT
GGCACTATGCACCTGAACCGTGTGGTACTGTACCTGCGACGCAGGTGTGCGGCCCCGTGTATTGTTTCAC
TCCAAGCCCTGTTGTGGTGGGGACGACCGATCGCTTCGGCGCTCCTACGTATAACTGGGGGGAGAATGAG
ACGGATGTGTTGATCCTCAACAGCACGCGGCCGCCGCAAGGTAGTTGGTTTGGGTGCACATGGATGAATG
GCACTGGGTTCACCAAGACATGCGGGGGCCCCCCGTGCAACATCGGGGGGGTCGGCAATAATACCTTGAC
CTGCCCCACGGACTGCTTCCGGAAGCACCCCGAGGCCACTTACACCAGATGCGGCTCGGGGCCTTGGTTG
ACACCTAGGTGCATGGTTGACTACCCATACAGGCTCTGGCATTACCCCTGCACTGTCAACTTTTCCATCT
TTAAGGTGAGGATGTATGTGGGGGGCATGGAACATAGGTTCAACGCCGCATGCAATTGGACTCGAGGCGA
ACGCTGTGACTTGGAGGACAGGGATAGATCAGAGCTCAGCCCGCTGCTGCTATCCACAACAGAGTGGCAG
GTGCTGCCCTGTTCCTTCGCCACCTTACCGGCGCTGTCCACAGGGTTGATCCATCTCCATCAGAACACCG
TGGACGTGCAATATCTGTACGGTATAGGGTCAGCGGTTGTCTCCTATGCAATCAGATGGGAGTATGTCCT
GTTGCTCTTCCTTCTACTGGCGGACGCGCGCGTCTGCGCCTGCTTGTGGATGATGCTGCTGATAGCCCAA
GCTGAGGCCTAATCTAGAAACTTTAAGGGTCAAGACAATTCTGCAGATATCCAGCACAGTGGCGGCCGCT
CGAGTCTAGAGGGCCCGCGGTTCGAAGGTAAGCCTATCCCTAACCCTCTCCTCGGTCTCGATTCTACGCG
TACCGGTCATCATCACCATCACCATTGAGTTTAAACCCGCTGATCAGCCTCGACTGTGCCTTCTAGTTGC
CAGCCATCTGTTGTTTGCCCCTCCCCCGTGCCTTCCTTGACCCTGGAAGGTGCCACTCCCACTGTCCTTT
CCTAATAAAATGAGGAAATTGCATCGCATTGTCTGAGTAGGTGTCATTCTATTCTGGGGGGTGGGGTGGG
GCAGGACAGCAAGGGGGAGGATTGGGAAGACAATAGCAGGCATGCTGGGGATGCGGTGGGCTCTATGGCT
TCTGAGGCGGAAAGAACCAGCTGGGGCTCTAGGGGGTATCCCC
[124 nt withheld, positions 3124-3247]
C
[32 nt withheld, positions 3249-3280]
CA
[57 nt withheld, positions 3283-3339]
A
[49 nt withheld, positions 3341-3389]
CCTTTGACGTTGGAGTCCACGTTCTTT
[37 nt withheld, positions 3417-3453]
ACCCTATCTCGGTCTATTCTTTTGATTTATAAGGGATTTTGGGGATTTCGGCCTATTGGTTAAAAAATGA
GCTGATTTAACAAAAATTTAACGCGAATTAATTCTGTGGAATGTGTGTCAGTTAGGGTGTGGAAAGTCCC
CAGGCTCCCCAGGCAGGCAGAAGTATGCAAAGCATGCATCTCAATTAGTCAGCAACCAGGTGTGGAAAGT
CCCCAGGCTCCCCAGCAGGCAGAAGTATGCAAAGCATGCATCTCAATTAGTCAGCAACCATAGTCCCGCC
CCTAACTCCGCCCATCCCGCCCCTAACTCCGCCCAGTTCCGCCCATTCTCCGCCCCATGGCTGACTAATT
TTTTTTATTTATGCAGAGGCCGAGGCCGCCTCTGCCTCTGAGCTATTCCAGAAGTAGTGAGGAGGCTTTT
TTGGAGGCCTAGGCTTTTGCAAAAAGCTCCCGGGAGCTTGTATATCCATTTTCGGATCTGATCAAGAGAC
AGGATGAGGATCGTTTCGCATGATTGAACAAGATGGATTGCACGCAGGTTCTCCGGCCGCTTGGGTGGAG
AGGCTATTCGGCTATGACTGGGCACAACAGACAATCGGCTGCTCTGATGCCGCCGTGTTCCGGCTGTCAG
CGCAGGGGCGCCCGGTTCTTTTTGTCAAGACCGACCTGTCCGGTGCCCTGAATGAACTGCAGGACGAGGC
AGCGCGGCTATCGTGGCTGGCCACGACGGGCGTTCCTTGCGCAGCTGTGCTCGACGTTGTCACTGAAGCG
GGAAGGGACTGGCTGCTATTGGGCGAAGTGCCGGGGCAGGATCTCCTGTCATCTCACCTTGCTCCTGCCG
AGAAAGTATCCATCATGGCTGATGCAATGCGGCGGCTGCATACGCTTGATCCGGCTACCTGCCCATTCGA
CCACCAAGCGAAACATCGCATCGAGCGAGCACGTACTCGGATGGAAGCCGGTCTTGTCGATCAGGATGAT
CTGGACGAAGAGCATCAGGGGCTCGCGCCAGCCGAACTGTTCGCCAGGCTCAAGGCGCGCATGCCCGACG
GCGAGGATCTCGTCGTGACCCATGGCGATGCCTGCTTGCCGAATATCATGGTGGAAAATGGCCGCTTTTC
TGGATTCATCGACTGTGGCCGGCTGGGTGTGGCGGACCGCTATCAGGACATAGCGTTGGCTACCCGTGAT
ATTGCTGAAGAGCTTGGCGGCGAATGGGCTGACCGCTTCCTCGTGCTTTACGGTATCGCCGCTCCCGATT
CGCAGCGCATCGCCTTCTATCGCCTTCTTGACGAGTTCTTCTGAGCGGGACTCTGGGGTTCGCGAAATGA
CCGACCAAGCGACGCCCAACCTGCCATCACGAGATTTCGATTCCACCGCCGCCTTCTATGAAAGGTTGGG
CTTCGGAATCGTTTTCCGGGACGCCGGCTGGATGATCCTCCAGCGCGGGGATCTCATGCTGGAGTTCTTC
GCCCACCCCAACTTGTTTATTGCAGCTTATAATGGTTACAAATAAAGCAATAGCATCACAAATTTCACAA
ATAAAGCATTTTTTTCACTGCATTCTAGTTGTGGTTTGTCCAAACTCATCAATGTATCTTATCATGTCTG
TATACCGTCGACCTCTAGCTAGAGCTTGGCGTAATCATGGTCATAGCTGTTTCCTGTGTGAAATTGTTAT
CCGCTCACAATTCCACACAACATACGAGCCGGAAGCATAAAGTGTAAAGCCTGGGGTGCCTAATGAGTGA
GCTAACTCACATTAATTGCGTTGCGCTCACTGCCCGCTTTCCAGTCGGGAAACCTGTCGTGCCAGCTGCA
TTAATGAATCGGCCAACGCGCGGGGAGAGGCGGTTTGCGTATTGGGCGCTCTTCCGCTTCCTCGCTCACT
GACTCGCTGCGCTCGGTCGTTCGGCTGCGGCGAGCGGTATCAGCTCACTCAAAGGCGGTAATACGGTTAT
CCACAGAATCAGGGGATAACGCAGGAAAGAACATGTGAGCAAAAGGCCAGCAAAAGGCCAGGAACCGTAA
AAAGGCCGCGTTGCTGGCGTTTTTCCATAGGCTCCGCCCCCCTGACGAGCATCACAAAAATCGACGCTCA
AGTCAGAGGTGGCGAAACCCGACAGGACTATAAAGATACCAGGCGTTTCCCCCTGGAAGCTCCCTCGTGC
GCTCTCCTGTTCCGACCCTGCCGCTTACCGGATACCTGTCCGCCTTTCTCCCTTCGGGAAGCGTGGCGCT
TTCTCAATGCTCACGCTGTAGGTATCTCAGTTCGGTGTAGGTCGTTCGCTCCAAGCTGGGCTGTGTGCAC
GAACCCCCCGTTCAGCCCGACCGCTGCGCCTTATCCGGTAACTATCGTCTTGAGTCCAACCCGGTAAGAC
ACGACTTATCGCCACTGGCAGCAGCCACTGGTAACAGGATTAGCAGAGCGAGGTATGTAGGCGGTGCTAC
AGAGTTCTTGAAGTGGTGGCCTAACTACGGCTACACTAGAAGGACAGTATTTGGTATCTGCGCTCTGCTG
AAGCCAGTTACCTTCGGAAAAAGAGTTGGTAGCTCTTGATCCGGCAAACAAACCACCGCTGGTAGCGGTG
GTTTTTTTGTTTGCAAGCAGCAGATTACGCGCAGAAAAAAAGGATCTCAAGAAGATCCTTTGATCTTTTC
TACGGGGTCTGACGCTCAGTGGAACGAAAACTCACGTTAAGGGATTTTGGTCATGAGATTATCAAAAAGG
ATCTTCACCTAGATCCTTTTAAATTAAAAATGAAGTTTTAAATCAATCTAAAGTATATATGAGTAAACTT
GGTCTGACAGTTACCAATGCTTAATCAGTGAGGCACCTATCTCAGCGATCTGTCTATTTCGTTCATCCAT
AGTTGCCTGACTCCCCGTCGTGTAGATAACTACGATACGGGAGGGCTTACCATCTGGCCCCAGTGCTGCA
ATGATACCGCGAGACCCACGCTCACCGGCTCCAGATTTATCAGCAATAAACCAGCCAGCCGGAAGGGCCG
AGCGCAGAAGTGGTCCTGCAACTTTATCCGCCTCCATCCAGTCTATTAATTGTTGCCGGGAAGCTAGAGT
AAGTAGTTCGCCAGTTAATAGTTTGCGCAACGTTGTTGCCATTGCTACAGGCATCGTGGTGTCACGCTCG
TCGTTTGGTATGGCTTCATTCAGCTCCGGTTCCCAACGATCAAGGCGAGTTACATGATCCCCCATGTTGT
GCAAAAAAGCGGTTAGCTCCTTCGGTCCTCCGATCGTTGTCAGAAGTAAGTTGGCCGCAGTGTTATCACT
CATGGTTATGGCAGCACTGCATAATTCTCTTACTGTCATGCCATCCGTAAGATGCTTTTCTGTGACTGGT
GAGTACTCAACCAAGTCATTCTGAGAATAGTGTATGCGGCGACCGAGTTGCTCTTGCCCGGCGTCAATAC
GGGATAATACCGCGCCACATAGCAGAACTTTAAAAGTGCTCATCATTGGAAAACGTTCTTCGGGGCGAAA
ACTCTCAAGGATCTTACCGCTGTTGAGATCCAGTTCGATGTAACCCACTCGTGCACCCAACTGATCTTCA
GCATCTTTTACTTTCACCAGCGTTTCTGGGTGAGCAAAAACAGGAAGGCAAAATGCCGCAAAAAAGGGAA
TAAGGGCGACACGGAAATGTTGAATACTCATACTCTTCCTTTTTCAATATTATTGAAGCATTTATCAGGG
TTATTGTCTCATGAGCGGATACATATTTGAATGTATTTAGAAAAATAAACAAATAGGGGTTCCGCGCACA
TTTCCCCGAAAAGTGCCACCTGACGTC
