Features (pLannotate 1.2.2; 21 found; start..end, strand, type, name):
     35..87      -  misc_feature   bom (fragment): basis of mobility region from pBR322
    242..621     +  enhancer       CMV enhancer: human cytomegalovirus immediate early enhancer
    622..825     +  promoter       CMV promoter: human cytomegalovirus (CMV) immediate early promoter
    821..854     +  LTR            5' LTR (truncated) (fragment): truncated 5' long terminal repeat (LTR) from HIV-1
    870..888     +  promoter       T7 promoter: promoter for bacteriophage T7 RNA polymerase
    949..2676    +  CDS            POLG_HCVGL (fragment): Experimental evidence at protein level: Swiss-Prot protein existence level 1. [Protease NS2]: Cysteine protease required for the proteolytic auto-cleavage between the non-structural proteins NS2 and NS3 (By similarity). The N-terminus of NS3 is required for the function of NS2 protease (active region NS2-3) (By similarity). Promotes the initiation of viral particle assembly by mediating the interaction between structural and non-structural proteins (By similarity). From Hepatitis C virus (isolate Glasgow) (HCV).
   2764..2805    +  CDS            V5 tag: epitope tag from simian virus 5
   2861..3085    +  polyA_signal   bGH poly(A) signal: bovine growth hormone polyadenylation signal
   3089..3110    +  promoter       SV40 promoter (fragment): SV40 enhancer and early promoter
   3131..3559    +  rep_origin     f1 ori (sequence partly withheld): f1 bacteriophage origin of replication; arrow indicates direction of (+) strand synthesis
   3573..3902    +  promoter       SV40 promoter: SV40 enhancer and early promoter
   3969..4760    +  CDS            neo: KKA2_KLEPN - Also known as kan, nptII. Experimental evidence at protein level: Swiss-Prot protein existence level 1. Resistance to kanamycin, neomycin, paromomycin, ribostamycin, butirosin and gentamicin B. From Klebsiella pneumoniae.
   4786..4944    +  CDS            ble (fragment): BLE_KLEPN - Experimental evidence at protein level: Swiss-Prot protein existence level 1. Binding protein with a strong affinity to the bleomycin family of antibiotics. Binds to CL990; an antimitotic-antibiotic compound. From Klebsiella pneumoniae.
   4939..5060    +  polyA_signal   SV40 poly(A) signal: SV40 polyadenylation signal
   5133..5149    -  protein_bind   lac operator: The lac repressor binds to the lac operator to inhibit transcription in E. coli. This inhibition can be relieved by adding lactose or isopropyl-β-D-thiogalactopyranoside (IPTG). lac repressor encoded by lacI
   5157..5187    -  promoter       lac promoter: promoter for the E. coli lac operon
   5202..5223    -  protein_bind   CAP binding site: CAP binding activates transcription in the presence of cAMP. E. coli catabolite activator protein
   5236..5328    -  CDS            lacI (fragment): lac repressor; lacI; The lac repressor binds to the lac operator to inhibit transcription in E. coli. This inhibition can be relieved by adding lactose or isopropyl-β-D-thiogalactopyranoside (IPTG).
   5511..6099    -  rep_origin     ori: high-copy-number ColE1/pMB1/pBR322/pUC origin of replication
   6270..7130    -  CDS            AmpR: β-lactamase; bla; confers resistance to ampicillin, carbenicillin, and related antibiotics
   7131..7235    -  promoter       AmpR promoter: bla
>Addgene plasmid #98195 | UKNP1.20.1 | addgene full sequence | sequence record 189891 | Addgene NGS Result
TGACGTCGACGGATCGGGAGATCTCCCGATCCCCTATGGTGCACTCTCAGTACAATCTGCTCTGATGCCG
CATAGTTAAGCCAGTATCTGCTCCCTGCTTGTGTGTTGGAGGTCGCTGAGTAGTGCGCGAGCAAAATTTA
AGCTACAACAAGGCAAGGCTTGACCGACAATTGCATGAAGAATCTGCTTAGGGTTAGGCGTTTTGCGCTG
CTTCGCGATGTACGGGCCAGATATACGCGTTGACATTGATTATTGACTAGTTATTAATAGTAATCAATTA
CGGGGTCATTAGTTCATAGCCCATATATGGAGTTCCGCGTTACATAACTTACGGTAAATGGCCCGCCTGG
CTGACCGCCCAACGACCCCCGCCCATTGACGTCAATAATGACGTATGTTCCCATAGTAACGCCAATAGGG
ACTTTCCATTGACGTCAATGGGTGGAGTATTTACGGTAAACTGCCCACTTGGCAGTACATCAAGTGTATC
ATATGCCAAGTACGCCCCCTATTGACGTCAATGACGGTAAATGGCCCGCCTGGCATTATGCCCAGTACAT
GACCTTATGGGACTTTCCTACTTGGCAGTACATCTACGTATTAGTCATCGCTATTACCATGGTGATGCGG
TTTTGGCAGTACATCAATGGGCGTGGATAGCGGTTTGACTCACGGGGATTTCCAAGTCTCCACCCCATTG
ACGTCAATGGGAGTTTGTTTTGGCACCAAAATCAACGGGACTTTCCAAAATGTCGTAACAACTCCGCCCC
ATTGACGCAAATGGGCGGTAGGCGTGTACGGTGGGAGGTCTATATAAGCAGAGCTCTCTGGCTAACTAGA
GAACCCACTGCTTACTGGCTTATCGAAATTAATACGACTCACTATAGGGAGACCCAAGCTGGCTAGTTAA
GCTTGGTACCGAGCTCGGATCCAGTACCCTTCACCATGGGTTGCTCTTTCTCTATCTTCCTCTTGGCCTT
GCTGTCCTGCCTGACCATCCCAGCTTCCGCTTATGAAGTGCGCAACGCGTCCGGGGTGTACCATGTCACG
AACGACTGCTCCAACTCAAGTATTGTGTATGAGGCAGCGGACATGATCATGCACATCCCTGGGTGCGTGC
CTTGCGTTCGGGAGAGCAACCTCTCCCGCTGCTGGGTAGCGCTCACTCCCACGCTCGCGGCCAGGAATGC
CACCGTCCCTACTACGGCGATACGACGTCATGTCGATTTGCTTGTTGGGGCGGCCGCTTTCTGCTCTGCC
ATGTACGTGGGGGATCTCTGCGGATCTGTTCTCCTTGTTTCCCAGCTGTTCACCTTCTCGCCTCGTCGGC
ATGAGACGGTGCAGGACTGCAATTGTTCGATCTATCCCGGTTACGTGTCAGGTCACCGCATGGCTTGGGA
TATGATGATGAACTGGTCACCTACAACAGCTTTAGTGGTGTCGCAGTTACTCCGGATCCCACAAGCTGTC
GTGGACATGGTGGCGGGAGCCCACTGGGGAGTCCTAGCGGGCCTTGCCTACTATTCCATGGTGGGGAACT
GGGCTAAGGTTTTGATTGTGATGCTGCTCTTTGCCGGCGTTGACGGGAAAACCACTGTGGTGGGGGGGAC
GCAAAGCCGCGCCCTCCAAGGCTTTACGAGCCTTTTCAGCCCGGGGTCGCGTCAGAATATCCAGCTTATA
AACACCAATGGCAGTTGGCACATCAACAGGACTGCTCTGAACTGTAATGACTCCCTCAACACCGGGTTCA
TTGCCGCGCTGTTCTACACACACAAATTCAACTCATCCGGATGCCCAGAGCGCATGGCCAGCTGCCGCTC
CATCGACAAGTTTGATCAAGGGTGGGGTCCCATCACTTATGCTACGTCCCGTAGTTTGGACCAGAGGCCC
TATTGCTGGCACTATGCACCTGAACCGTGTGGTACTGTACCTGCGACGCAGGTGTGCGGCCCCGTGTATT
GTTTCACTCCAAGCCCTGTTGTGGTGGGGACGACCGATCGCTTCGGCGCTCCTACGTATAACTGGGGGGA
GAATGAGACGGATGTGTTGATCCTCAACAGCACGCGGCCGCCGCAAGGTAGTTGGTTTGGGTGCACATGG
ATGAATGGCACTGGGTTCACCAAGACATGCGGGGGCCCCCCGTGCAACATCGGGGGGGTCGGCAATAATA
CCTTGACCTGCCCCACGGACTGCTTCCGGAAGCACCCCGAGGCCACTTACACCAGATGCGGCTCGGGGCC
TTGGTTGACACCTAGGTGCATGGTTGACTACCCATACAGGCTCTGGCATTACCCCTGCACTGTCAACTTT
TCCATCTTTAAGGTGAGGATGTATGTGGGGGGCATGGAACATAGGTTCAACGCCGCATGCAATTGGACTC
GAGGCGAACGCTGTGACTTGGAGGACAGGGATAGATCAGAGCTCAGCCCGCTGCTGCTATCCACAACAGA
GTGGCAGGTGCTGCCCTGTTCCTTCGCCACCTTACCGGCGCTGTCCACAGGGTTGATCCATCTCCATCAG
AACACCGTGGACGTGCAATATCTGTACGGTATAGGGTCAGCGGTTGTCTCCTATGCAATCAGATGGGAGT
ATGTCCTGTTGCTCTTCCTTCTACTGGCGGACGCGCGCGTCTGCGCCTGCTTGTGGATGATGCTGCTGAT
AGCCCAAGCTGAGGCCTAATCTAGAAACTTTAAGGGTCAAGACAATTCTGCAGATATCCAGCACAGTGGC
GGCCGCTCGAGTCTAGAGGGCCCGCGGTTCGAAGGTAAGCCTATCCCTAACCCTCTCCTCGGTCTCGATT
CTACGCGTACCGGTCATCATCACCATCACCATTGAGTTTAAACCCGCTGATCAGCCTCGACTGTGCCTTC
TAGTTGCCAGCCATCTGTTGTTTGCCCCTCCCCCGTGCCTTCCTTGACCCTGGAAGGTGCCACTCCCACT
GTCCTTTCCTAATAAAATGAGGAAATTGCATCGCATTGTCTGAGTAGGTGTCATTCTATTCTGGGGGGTG
GGGTGGGGCAGGACAGCAAGGGGGAGGATTGGGAAGACAATAGCAGGCATGCTGGGGATGCGGTGGGCTC
TATGGCTTCTGAGGCGGAAAGAACCAGCTGGGGCTCTAGGGGGTATCCCC
[124 nt withheld, positions 3131-3254]
C
[91 nt withheld, positions 3256-3346]
A
[49 nt withheld, positions 3348-3396]
CCTTTGACGTTGGAGTCCACGTTCTTT
[37 nt withheld, positions 3424-3460]
ACCCTATCTCGGTCTATTCTTTTGATTTATAAGGGATTTTGCCGATTTCGGCCTATTGGTTAAAAAATGA
GCTGATTTAACAAAAATTTAACGCGAATTAATTCTGTGGAATGTGTGTCAGTTAGGGTGTGGAAAGTCCC
CAGGCTCCCCAGCAGGCAGAAGTATGCAAAGCATGCATCTCAATTAGTCAGCAACCAGGTGTGGAAAGTC
CCCAGGCTCCCCAGCAGGCAGAAGTATGCAAAGCATGCATCTCAATTAGTCAGCAACCATAGTCCCGCCC
CTAACTCCGCCCATCCCGCCCCTAACTCCGCCCAGTTCCGCCCATTCTCCGCCCCATGGCTGACTAATTT
TTTTTATTTATGCAGAGGCCGAGGCCGCCTCTGCCTCTGAGCTATTCCAGAAGTAGTGAGGAGGCTTTTT
TGGAGGCCTAGGCTTTTGCAAAAAGCTCCCGGGAGCTTGTATATCCATTTTCGGATCTGATCAAGAGACA
GGATGAGGATCGTTTCGCATGATTGAACAAGATGGATTGCACGCAGGTTCTCCGGCCGCTTGGGTGGAGA
GGCTATTCGGCTATGACTGGGCACAACAGACAATCGGCTGCTCTGATGCCGCCGTGTTCCGGCTGTCAGC
GCAGGGGCGCCCGGTTCTTTTTGTCAAGACCGACCTGTCCGGTGCCCTGAATGAACTGCAGGACGAGGCA
GCGCGGCTATCGTGGCTGGCCACGACGGGCGTTCCTTGCGCAGCTGTGCTCGACGTTGTCACTGAAGCGG
GAAGGGACTGGCTGCTATTGGGCGAAGTGCCGGGGCAGGATCTCCTGTCATCTCACCTTGCTCCTGCCGA
GAAAGTATCCATCATGGCTGATGCAATGCGGCGGCTGCATACGCTTGATCCGGCTACCTGCCCATTCGAC
CACCAAGCGAAACATCGCATCGAGCGAGCACGTACTCGGATGGAAGCCGGTCTTGTCGATCAGGATGATC
TGGACGAAGAGCATCAGGGGCTCGCGCCAGCCGAACTGTTCGCCAGGCTCAAGGCGCGCATGCCCGACGG
CGAGGATCTCGTCGTGACCCATGGCGATGCCTGCTTGCCGAATATCATGGTGGAAAATGGCCGCTTTTCT
GGATTCATCGACTGTGGCCGGCTGGGTGTGGCGGACCGCTATCAGGACATAGCGTTGGCTACCCGTGATA
TTGCTGAAGAGCTTGGCGGCGAATGGGCTGACCGCTTCCTCGTGCTTTACGGTATCGCCGCTCCCGATTC
GCAGCGCATCGCCTTCTATCGCCTTCTTGACGAGTTCTTCTGAGCGGGACTCTGGGGTTCGCGAAATGAC
CGACCAAGCGACGCCCAACCTGCCATCACGAGATTTCGATTCCACCGCCGCCTTCTATGAAAGGTTGGGC
TTCGGAATCGTTTTCCGGGACGCCGGCTGGATGATCCTCCAGCGCGGGGATCTCATGCTGGAGTTCTTCG
CCCACCCCAACTTGTTTATTGCAGCTTATAATGGTTACAAATAAAGCAATAGCATCACAAATTTCACAAA
TAAAGCATTTTTTTCACTGCATTCTAGTTGTGGTTTGTCCAAACTCATCAATGTATCTTATCATGTCTGT
ATACCGTCGACCTCTAGCTAGAGCTTGGCGTAATCATGGTCATAGCTGTTTCCTGTGTGAAATTGTTATC
CGCTCACAATTCCACACAACATACGAGCCGGAAGCATAAAGTGTAAAGCCTGGGGTGCCTAATGAGTGAG
CTAACTCACATTAATTGCGTTGCGCTCACTGCCCGCTTTCCAGTCGGGAAACCTGTCGTGCCAGCTGCAT
TAATGAATCGGCCAACGCGCGGGGAGAGGCGGTTTGCGTATTGGGCGCTCTTCCGCTTCCTCGCTCACTG
ACTCGCTGCGCTCGGTCGTTCGGCTGCGGCGAGCGGTATCAGCTCACTCAAAGGCGGTAATACGGTTATC
CACAGAATCAGGGGATAACGCAGGAAAGAACATGTGAGCAAAAGGCCAGCAAAAGGCCAGGAACCGTAAA
AAGGCCGCGTTGCTGGCGTTTTTCCATAGGCTCCGCCCCCCTGACGAGCATCACAAAAATCGACGCTCAA
GTCAGAGGTGGCGAAACCCGACAGGACTATAAAGATACCAGGCGTTTCCCCCTGGAAGCTCCCTCGTGCG
CTCTCCTGTTCCGACCCTGCCGCTTACCGGATACCTGTCCGCCTTTCTCCCTTCGGGAAGCGTGGCGCTT
TCTCATAGCTCACGCTGTAGGTATCTCAGTTCGGTGTAGGTCGTTCGCTCCAAGCTGGGCTGTGTGCACG
AACCCCCCGTTCAGCCCGACCGCTGCGCCTTATCCGGTAACTATCGTCTTGAGTCCAACCCGGTAAGACA
CGACTTATCGCCACTGGCAGCAGCCACTGGTAACAGGATTAGCAGAGCGAGGTATGTAGGCGGTGCTACA
GAGTTCTTGAAGTGGTGGCCTAACTACGGCTACACTAGAAGAACAGTATTTGGTATCTGCGCTCTGCTGA
AGCCAGTTACCTTCGGAAAAAGAGTTGGTAGCTCTTGATCCGGCAAACAAACCACCGCTGGTAGCGGTGG
TTTTTTTGTTTGCAAGCAGCAGATTACGCGCAGAAAAAAAGGATCTCAAGAAGATCCTTTGATCTTTTCT
ACGGGGTCTGACGCTCAGTGGAACGAAAACTCACGTTAAGGGATTTTGGTCATGAGATTATCAAAAAGGA
TCTTCACCTAGATCCTTTTAAATTAAAAATGAAGTTTTAAATCAATCTAAAGTATATATGAGTAAACTTG
GTCTGACAGTTACCAATGCTTAATCAGTGAGGCACCTATCTCAGCGATCTGTCTATTTCGTTCATCCATA
GTTGCCTGACTCCCCGTCGTGTAGATAACTACGATACGGGAGGGCTTACCATCTGGCCCCAGTGCTGCAA
TGATACCGCGAGACCCACGCTCACCGGCTCCAGATTTATCAGCAATAAACCAGCCAGCCGGAAGGGCCGA
GCGCAGAAGTGGTCCTGCAACTTTATCCGCCTCCATCCAGTCTATTAATTGTTGCCGGGAAGCTAGAGTA
AGTAGTTCGCCAGTTAATAGTTTGCGCAACGTTGTTGCCATTGCTACAGGCATCGTGGTGTCACGCTCGT
CGTTTGGTATGGCTTCATTCAGCTCCGGTTCCCAACGATCAAGGCGAGTTACATGATCCCCCATGTTGTG
CAAAAAAGCGGTTAGCTCCTTCGGTCCTCCGATCGTTGTCAGAAGTAAGTTGGCCGCAGTGTTATCACTC
ATGGTTATGGCAGCACTGCATAATTCTCTTACTGTCATGCCATCCGTAAGATGCTTTTCTGTGACTGGTG
AGTACTCAACCAAGTCATTCTGAGAATAGTGTATGCGGCGACCGAGTTGCTCTTGCCCGGCGTCAATACG
GGATAATACCGCGCCACATAGCAGAACTTTAAAAGTGCTCATCATTGGAAAACGTTCTTCGGGGCGAAAA
CTCTCAAGGATCTTACCGCTGTTGAGATCCAGTTCGATGTAACCCACTCGTGCACCCAACTGATCTTCAG
CATCTTTTACTTTCACCAGCGTTTCTGGGTGAGCAAAAACAGGAAGGCAAAATGCCGCAAAAAAGGGAAT
AAGGGCGACACGGAAATGTTGAATACTCATACTCTTCCTTTTTCAATATTATTGAAGCATTTATCAGGGT
TATTGTCTCATGAGCGGATACATATTTGAATGTATTTAGAAAAATAAACAAATAGGGGTTCCGCGCACAT
TTCCCCGAAAAGTGCCACC
